>Addgene plasmid #47420 | GFP-Clavesin2 (pEGFP-C1-Sec14b) | addgene partial sequence | sequence record 68216 | EGFP-C 5'-CATGGTCCTGCTGGAGTTCGTG-3'
ACGAGCTGTACAAGTCCGGACTCAGATCCATGACTCATTTGCAAGCCGGTCTCTCCCCTGAGACCCTGGA
GAAAGCTCGCCTGGAGCTCAATGAAAACCCAGACACGCTGCACCAGGACATCCAGGAGGTGAGGGATATG
GTCATCACCAGGCCGGACATTGGCTTTCTGCGCACGGATGATGCCTTCATCTTACGCTTCTTGCGGGCTA
GGAAGTTTCATCACTTTGAGGCCTTCCGCCTCCTGGCGCAGTACTTTGAGTACCGGCAGCAGAACCTGGA
CATGTTCAAAAGCTTTAAGGCCACCGACCCTGGCATCAAGCAGGCACTGAAGGATGGCTTCCCTGGGGGC
CTGGCCAATCTGGACCACTATGGCAGGAAGATTCTAGTCCTTTTTGCTGCCAATTGGGATCAGAGCAGGT
ACACACTGGTGGATATTTTGCGTGCCATCTTACTTTCTTTAGAAGCCATGATTGAAGATCCTGAGCTTCA
AGTGAATGGGTTTGTTTTGATCATAGACTGGAGTAACTTCACTTTCAAGCAAGCCTCTAAACTCACACCA
AGTATGCTGCGATTAGCTATTGAAGGCCTGCAGGATAGTTTCCCAGCGCGATTTGGAGGAATTCATTTTG
TCAATCAACCATGGTATATCCATGCCCTGTACACCGTGATCCGGCCTTTCCTGAAGGAGAAAACTCGGAA
AAGGATATTTTTGCATGGTAACAACCTGAACAGTCTACACCAACTAATTCATCCTGAGATCCTGCCCTCT
GAGTTTGGAGGAATGCTGCCTCCTTATGACATGGGGACATGGGCAAGAACACTGCTAGACCATGAATATG
ACGATGACAGCGAGTACAATGTAGACTCCTACAGCATGCCTGTGAAGGAAGTAGAGAAGGAACTCTCCCC
AAAGTCCAT
