[The description below was written by a language model from this plasmid's Addgene catalogue record.]
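Description:
GFP-Clavesin2, also labelled pEGFP-C1-Sec14b, is a mammalian expression plasmid built on the commercial pEGFP-C1 backbone (about 4.7 kb without insert). It is maintained in E. coli as a high-copy plasmid under kanamycin selection. No feature table accompanies the record, so the origins of replication, polyadenylation signals and any eukaryotic selection cassette are not itemised. However, the listed 3′ sequencing primer implies an SV40 polyadenylation signal downstream of the cloning site. The cloning method and the size of the insert are not stated.

The payload is the human CLVS2 coding sequence (clavesin 2, also known as RLBP1L2). It sits downstream of, and in frame with, the EGFP open reading frame supplied by the backbone, so the protein is produced with EGFP at its N terminus. Expression is driven by the CMV promoter, a strong constitutive promoter that is active in many transfected mammalian cell types.

The associated study describes the clavesins as neuron-specific Sec14-domain proteins that bind lipids and clathrin and regulate lysosomal morphology. The alternative name "Sec14b" reflects this domain family. In that context, the fluorescent fusion is suited to visualising the subcellular distribution of clavesin 2 in living or fixed transfected cells. It can also be used to examine the effects of overexpression on endosomal and lysosomal compartments, and the EGFP moiety can serve as a handle for detection or pull-down of the protein. The record itself does not list specific applications.
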