Addgene plasmid #47420: GFP-Clavesin2 (pEGFP-C1-Sec14b)
Depositing lab: Peter McPherson. Depositing organization: McGill University. Publication: The clavesin family, neuron-specific lipid- and clathrin-binding Sec14 proteins regulating lysosomal morphology. Katoh Y, Ritter B, Gaffry T, Blondeau F, Honing S, McPherson PS. J Biol Chem. 2009 Oct 2;284(40):27646-54. doi: 10.1074/jbc.M109.034884. Epub 2009 Aug 3. PubMed 19651769.
Backbone
  Vector backbone: pEGFP-C1
  Backbone manufacturer: Clontech
  Backbone size w/o insert (bp): 4700
  Vector type: Mammalian Expression
Growth in bacteria
  Bacterial resistance: Kanamycin, 50 μg/mL
  Growth temperature: 37°C
  Growth strain: DH5alpha
  Copy number: High Copy
Gene/Insert
  Gene/Insert name: Clavesin2 (alt name: CLVS2)
  Species: H. sapiens (human)
  Entrez Gene: CLVS2 (a.k.a. C6orf212, C6orf213, RLBP1L2, bA160A10.4)
  Promoter: CMV
  Tag / fusion protein: EGFP (N terminal on backbone)
  Cloning method: Unknown
  Sequencing primers: 5′ EGFP-C; 3′ SV40pA-R
Terms and licenses: Academic/Nonprofit Terms; Industry Terms: Not Available to Industry
How to cite: GFP-Clavesin2 (pEGFP-C1-Sec14b) was a gift from Peter McPherson (Addgene plasmid # 47420 ; http://n2t.net/addgene:47420 ; RRID:Addgene_47420)
